>Addgene plasmid #97087 | pYFP-NEAT1pr_v1-RT | addgene full sequence | sequence record 189642 | Addgene NGS Result
TAGTTATGGACGCTATCAGCCCGCAGCAGGGTTTCCTGGCCAGAGAAACCGCCTGTTGGGGTGCGGAGCG
TTCCACGTCCCCTCGCAGCACCCCGCTGGCCTTCTGGGCCGCCCCGCCCCCAACCCGCGCCCGGGCGCTG
ACGTCATCGGCCGAGCCCGACTCGGAACCACCGCCCGAAAGTCACGCGCGCCTCCCGGCGGGACGCGCCC
TCTGCAGAGATCCCTCCGCCGCCGCCTGGAATTTTCCAGATGTCCTGCCGGCCCTTCTTTCGGGCCTCGG
CTGGGCGTGGTGACCTCAAGCGACCCCGGCGGCTCCCGTCGCCCACTCAAGAGGGCGCCCCCGCCCGCCA
CGCCCCCAGCCCCTCTCGGGGAAGCGCGTCCCCCGCCCGACCTCAACAACATCCGGGAAGAAAAGGGGTC
TTCTTCCTCATGGCATTCGCCTCCCAAATGTCACCTTGAGCGCTGTCCGCGATCCCAAAAAGCACTGTTA
AAGAGAAGCGGGGATACACTGGGGTCCTTGCGTGGGGGCCGCCTGGGAGACCATGCACCGCCCGGGAGTC
TCTCCGGGCAGGGTCGGGGAGGGACTTTTTTGCCGGTGGCCGTGGAGGAATCGTCCCGTTGAGCAATGAC
CCCGGTGACGCGGCTGAGGGCATAGTAATCAATTACGGGGTCATTAGTTCATAGCCCATATATGGAGTTC
CGCGTTACATAACTTACGGTAAATGGCCCGCCTGGCTGACCGCCCAACGACCCCCGCCCATTGACGTCAA
TAATGACGTATGTTCCCATAGTAACGCCAATAGGGACTTTCCATTGACGTCAATGGGTGGAGTATTTACG
GTAAACTGCCCACTTGGCAGTACATCAAGTGTATCATATGCCAAGTACGCCCCCTATTGACGTCAATGAC
GGTAAATGGCCCGCCTGGCATTATGCCCAGTACATGACCTTATGGGACTTTCCTACTTGGCAGTACATCT
ACGTATTAGTCATCGCTATTACCATGGTGATGCGGTTTTGGCAGTACATCAATGGGCGTGGATAGCGGTT
TGACTCACGGGGATTTCCAAGTCTCCACCCCATTGACGTCAATGGGAGTTTGTTTTGGCACCAAAATCAA
CGGGACTTTCCAAAATGTCGTAACAACTCCGCCCCATTGACGCAAATGGGCGGTAGGCGTGTACGGTGGG
AGGTCTATATAAGCAGAGCTGGTTTAGTGAACCGTCAGATCCGCTAGCGCTACCGGTCGCCACCATGGTG
AGCAAGGGCGAGGAGCTGTTCACCGGGGTGGTGCCCATCCTGGTCGAGCTGGACGGCGACGTAAACGGCC
ACAAGTTCAGCGTGTCCGGCGAGGGCGAGGGCGATGCCACCTACGGCAAGCTGACCCTGAAGTTCATCTG
CACCACCGGCAAGCTGCCCGTGCCCTGGCCCACCCTCGTGACCACCTTCGGCTACGGCCTGCAGTGCTTC
GCCCGCTACCCCGACCACATGAAGCAGCACGACTTCTTCAAGTCCGCCATGCCCGAAGGCTACGTCCAGG
AGCGCACCATCTTCTTCAAGGACGACGGCAACTACAAGACCCGCGCCGAGGTGAAGTTCGAGGGCGACAC
CCTGGTGAACCGCATCGAGCTGAAGGGCATCGACTTCAAGGAGGACGGCAACATCCTGGGGCACAAGCTG
GAGTACAACTACAACAGCCACAACGTCTATATCATGGCCGACAAGCAGAAGAACGGCATCAAGGTGAACT
TCAAGATCCGCCACAACATCGAGGACGGCAGCGTGCAGCTCGCCGACCACTACCAGCAGAACACCCCCAT
CGGCGACGGCCCCGTGCTGCTGCCCGACAACCACTACCTGAGCTACCAGTCCGCCCTGAGCAAAGACCCC
AACGAGAAGCGCGATCACATGGTCCTGCTGGAGTTCGTGACCGCCGCCGGGATCACTCTCGGCATGGACG
AGCTGTACAAGTCCGGACTCAGATCTCGAGCTCAAGCTTCGAATTCTGCAGTCGACGGTACCGCGGGCCC
GGGATCCACCGGATCTAGATAACTGATCATAATCAGCCATACCACATTTGTAGAGGTTTTACTTGCTTTA
AAAAACCTCCCACACCTCCCCCTGAACCTGAAACATAAAATGAATGCAATTGTTGTTGTTAACTTGTTTA
TTGCAGCTTATAATGGTTACAAATAAAGCAATAGCATCACAAATTTCACAAATAAAGCATTTTTTTCACT
GCATTCTAGTTGTGGTTTGTCCAAACTCATCAATGTATCTTAATTGTGGAAGTCCAGCCGGAGTTAGCGA
CAGGGAGGGATGCGCGCCTGGGTGTAGTTGTGGGGGAGGAAGTGGCTAGCTCAGGGCTTCAGGGGACAGA
CAGGGAGAGATGACTGAGTTAGATGAGACTAGGGGGCGGGCTGGGGGTGCGAGAAGGAAGCTTGGCAAGG
AGACTAGGTCTAGGGGGACCACAGTGGGGCAGGCTGCATGGAAAATATCCGCAGGGTCCCCCAGGCAGAA
CAGCCACGCTCCAGGCCAGGCTGTCCCTACTGCCTGGTGGAGGGGGAACTTGACCTCTGGGAGGGCGCCG
CTCTTGCATAGCTGAGCGAGCCCGGGTGCGCTGGTCTGTGTGGAAGGAGGAAGGCAGGGAGAGGTAGAAG
GGGTGGAGGAGTCAGGAGGAATAGGCCGCAGCAGCCCTGGAAATGATCAGGAAGGCAGGCAGTGGGTGCA
GGGCTGCAGGAGGGCCGGGAGGGCTAATCTTCAACTTGTCCATGCCAGCAGCCCCTTTTTTTCCAGACCA
AGGGCTGTGAACCCGCCTGGGGATGAGGCCTGGTCTTGTGGAACTTAAATTGTAAGCGTTAATATTTTGT
TAAAATTCGCGTTAAATTTTTGTTAAATCAGCTCATTTTTTAACCAATAGGCCGAAATCGGCAAAATCCC
TTATAAATCAAAAGAATAGACCGAGATAGGGT
[37 nt withheld, positions 2973-3009]
AAAGAACGTGGACTCCAACGTCAAAGG
[49 nt withheld, positions 3037-3085]
T
[91 nt withheld, positions 3087-3177]
G
[124 nt withheld, positions 3179-3302]
CAGGTGGCACTTTTCGGGGAAATGTGCGCGGAACCCCTATTTGTTTATTTTTCTAAATACATTCAAATAT
GTATCCGCTCATGAGACAATAACCCTGATAAATGCTTCAATAATATTGAAAAAGGAAGAGTCCTGAGGCG
GAAAGAACCAGCTGTGGAATGTGTGTCAGTTAGGGTGTGGAAAGTCCCCAGGCTCCCCAGCAGGCAGAAG
TATGCAAAGCATGCATCTCAATTAGTCAGCAACCAGGTGTGGAAAGTCCCCAGGCTCCCCAGCAGGCAGA
AGTATGCAAAGCATGCATCTCAATTAGTCAGCAACCATAGTCCCGCCCCTAACTCCGCCCATCCCGCCCC
TAACTCCGCCCAGTTCCGCCCATTCTCCGCCCCATGGCTGACTAATTTTTTTTATTTATGCAGAGGCCGA
GGCCGCCTCGGCCTCTGAGCTATTCCAGAAGTAGTGAGGAGGCTTTTTTGGAGGCCTAGGCTTTTGCAAA
GATCGATCAAGAGACAGGATGAGGATCGTTTCGCATGATTGAACAAGATGGATTGCACGCAGGTTCTCCG
GCCGCTTGGGTGGAGAGGCTATTCGGCTATGACTGGGCACAACAGACAATCGGCTGCTCTGATGCCGCCG
TGTTCCGGCTGTCAGCGCAGGGGCGCCCGGTTCTTTTTGTCAAGACCGACCTGTCCGGTGCCCTGAATGA
ACTGCAAGACGAGGCAGCGCGGCTATCGTGGCTGGCCACGACGGGCGTTCCTTGCGCAGCTGTGCTCGAC
GTTGTCACTGAAGCGGGAAGGGACTGGCTGCTATTGGGCGAAGTGCCGGGGCAGGATCTCCTGTCATCTC
ACCTTGCTCCTGCCGAGAAAGTATCCATCATGGCTGATGCAATGCGGCGGCTGCATACGCTTGATCCGGC
TACCTGCCCATTCGACCACCAAGCGAAACATCGCATCGAGCGAGCACGTACTCGGATGGAAGCCGGTCTT
GTCGATCAGGATGATCTGGACGAAGAGCATCAGGGGCTCGCGCCAGCCGAACTGTTCGCCAGGCTCAAGG
CGAGCATGCCCGACGGCGAGGATCTCGTCGTGACCCATGGCGATGCCTGCTTGCCGAATATCATGGTGGA
AAATGGCCGCTTTTCTGGATTCATCGACTGTGGCCGGCTGGGTGTGGCGGACCGCTATCAGGACATAGCG
TTGGCTACCCGTGATATTGCTGAAGAGCTTGGCGGCGAATGGGCTGACCGCTTCCTCGTGCTTTACGGTA
TCGCCGCTCCCGATTCGCAGCGCATCGCCTTCTATCGCCTTCTTGACGAGTTCTTCTGAGCGGGACTCTG
GGGTTCGAAATGACCGACCAAGCGACGCCCAACCTGCCATCACGAGATTTCGATTCCACCGCCGCCTTCT
ATGAAAGGTTGGGCTTCGGAATCGTTTTCCGGGACGCCGGCTGGATGATCCTCCAGCGCGGGGATCTCAT
GCTGGAGTTCTTCGCCCACCCTAGGGGGAGGCTAACTGAAACACGGAAGGAGACAATACCGGAAGGAACC
CGCGCTATGACGGCAATAAAAAGACAGAATAAAACGCACGGTGTTGGGTCGTTTGTTCATAAACGCGGGG
TTCGGTCCCAGGGCTGGCACTCTGTCGATACCCCACCGAGACCCCATTGGGGCCAATACGCCCGCGTTTC
TTCCTTTTCCCCACCCCACCCCCCAAGTTCGGGTGAAGGCCCAGGGCTCGCAGCCAACGTCGGGGCGGCA
GGCCCTGCCATAGCCTCAGGTTACTCATATATACTTTAGATTGATTTAAAACTTCATTTTTAATTTAAAA
GGATCTAGGTGAAGATCCTTTTTGATAATCTCATGACCAAAATCCCTTAACGTGAGTTTTCGTTCCACTG
AGCGTCAGACCCCGTAGAAAAGATCAAAGGATCTTCTTGAGATCCTTTTTTTCTGCGCGTAATCTGCTGC
TTGCAAACAAAAAAACCACCGCTACCAGCGGTGGTTTGTTTGCCGGATCAAGAGCTACCAACTCTTTTTC
CGAAGGTAACTGGCTTCAGCAGAGCGCAGATACCAAATACTGTTCTTCTAGTGTAGCCGTAGTTAGGCCA
CCACTTCAAGAACTCTGTAGCACCGCCTACATACCTCGCTCTGCTAATCCTGTTACCAGTGGCTGCTGCC
AGTGGCGATAAGTCGTGTCTTACCGGGTTGGACTCAAGACGATAGTTACCGGATAAGGCGCAGCGGTCGG
GCTGAACGGGGGGTTCGTGCACACAGCCCAGCTTGGAGCGAACGACCTACACCGAACTGAGATACCTACA
GCGTGAGCTATGAGAAAGCGCCACGCTTCCCGAAGGGAGAAAGGCGGACAGGTATCCGGTAAGCGGCAGG
GTCGGAACAGGAGAGCGCACGAGGGAGCTTCCAGGGGGAAACGCCTGGTATCTTTATAGTCCTGTCGGGT
TTCGCCACCTCTGACTTGAGCGTCGATTTTTGTGATGCTCGTCAGGGGGGCGGAGCCTATGGAAAAACGC
CAGCAACGCGGCCTTTTTACGGTTCCTGGCCTTTTGCTGGCCTTTTGCTCACATGTTCTTTCCTGCGTTA
TCCCCTGATTCTGTGGATAACCGTATTACCGCCATGCAT
Features (pLannotate 1.2.2; 15 found; start..end, strand, type, name):
    703..1006    +  enhancer       CMV enhancer: human cytomegalovirus immediate early enhancer
   1007..1210    +  promoter       CMV promoter: human cytomegalovirus (CMV) immediate early promoter
   1255..1971    +  CDS            EYFP: EYFP is a basic (constitutively fluorescent) green/yellow fluorescent protein published in 1996, derived from Aequorea victoria. It is reported to be a very rapidly-maturing weak dimer with high acid sensitivity.
   1972..2037    +  misc_feature   MCS: multiple cloning site
   2054..2138    +  CDS            large T antigen (fragment): large T antigen from SV40 (simian virus 40)
   2161..2282    +  polyA_signal   SV40 poly(A) signal: SV40 polyadenylation signal
   2774..2852    +  ncRNA          NEAT1 1 (fragment): Accession: RF01955 - Nuclear enriched abundant transcript 1 conserved region 1
   2874..3302    -  rep_origin     f1 ori (sequence partly withheld): f1 bacteriophage origin of replication; arrow indicates direction of (+) strand synthesis
   3329..3433    +  promoter       AmpR promoter: bla
   3435..3792    +  promoter       SV40 promoter: SV40 enhancer and early promoter
   3827..4621    +  CDS            NeoR/KanR: aminoglycoside phosphotransferase from Tn5; aph(3')-II (or nptII); confers resistance to neomycin, kanamycin, and G418 (Geneticin®)
   4642..4794    +  CDS            ble (fragment): BLE_KLEPN - Experimental evidence at protein level: Swiss-Prot protein existence level 1. Binding protein with a strong affinity to the bleomycin family of antibiotics. Binds to CL990; an antimitotic-antibiotic compound. From Klebsiella pneumoniae.
   4853..4900    +  polyA_signal   HSV TK poly(A) signal: herpes simplex virus thymidine kinase polyadenylation signal (Cole and Stacy, 1985)
   4991..5007    -  polyA_signal   bGH poly(A) signal (fragment): bovine growth hormone polyadenylation signal
   5229..5817    +  rep_origin     ori: high-copy-number ColE1/pMB1/pBR322/pUC origin of replication
