[The description below was written by a language model from this plasmid's Addgene catalogue record and pLannotate feature annotations shown in this document.]
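Description:
pYFP-NEAT1pr_v1-RT is a homology-directed repair donor plasmid built on the Clontech pEGFP-C1 backbone, designed to knock a YFP expression cassette into the promoter region of the human NEAT1 long noncoding RNA gene. It is propagated in E. coli as a high-copy plasmid through its ColE1/pUC-type origin and selected with kanamycin. The NeoR/KanR gene is driven by tandem bacterial (bla) and SV40 early promoters and terminated by the HSV TK poly(A) signal, so it could also confer G418 resistance in mammalian cells. An f1 origin from the parental vector is also present.

The payload is the original pEGFP-C1 expression unit: CMV enhancer and promoter, a fluorescent protein coding sequence, the multiple cloning site and the SV40 poly(A) signal. The depositor converted EGFP to EYFP by five point substitutions. According to the depositor, a left homology arm was inserted at the AseI site, upstream of the CMV enhancer, and a right arm at the MluI site, downstream of the SV40 poly(A). This matches the unannotated stretch before the CMV enhancer and the short NEAT1 conserved-region fragment annotated after the polyadenylation signal. The exact extents of the arms are not given in the record. The catalogue lists EYFP as a C-terminal tag on the insert, but the layout points to a self-contained CMV-driven YFP cassette flanked by NEAT1 genomic sequence rather than a fusion.

The plasmid carries no nuclease or guide RNA. It is intended for co-delivery with a px330-based Cas9/sgRNA vector targeting the NEAT1 promoter, ideally px330-NEAT1pr_v1, although it is also reported to work with px330-NEAT1pr_v2. Integration at the cut site can then be followed by YFP fluorescence.
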