Addgene plasmid #97087: pYFP-NEAT1pr_v1-RT
Purpose: Encodes a HR repair template for knock-in a YFP expression cassette at the promoter of human NEAT1 gene. Best used with px330-NEAT1pr_v1 vector, but also works with px330-NEAT1pr_v2.
Depositing lab: Archa Fox. Depositing organization: University of Western Australia.
Backbone
  Vector backbone: pEGFP-C1
  Backbone manufacturer: Clontech
  Vector type: CRISPR
Growth in bacteria
  Bacterial resistance: Kanamycin, 50 μg/mL
  Growth temperature: 37°C
  Growth strain: DH5alpha
  Copy number: High Copy
Gene/Insert
  Gene/Insert name: nuclear paraspeckle assembly transcript 1
  Species: H. sapiens (human)
  Entrez Gene: NEAT1 (a.k.a. LINC00084, NCRNA00084, TP53LC15, TncRNA, VINC)
  Promoter: CMV
  Tag / fusion protein: EYFP (C terminal on insert)
  Cloning method: Restriction Enzyme; 5′ cloning site Unknown (unknown if destroyed); 3′ cloning site Unknown (unknown if destroyed)
Terms and licenses: Academic/Nonprofit Terms; Industry Terms: Not Available to Industry
Depositor comments: The left arm of the repair template was cloned into the AseI site. The right arm was cloned into the MluI site. Original EGFP was mutated to EYFP using mutation: L65F, T66G, V69L, S73A, T204Y
How to cite: pYFP-NEAT1pr_v1-RT was a gift from Archa Fox (Addgene plasmid # 97087 ; http://n2t.net/addgene:97087 ; RRID:Addgene_97087)
