>Addgene plasmid #97087 | pYFP-NEAT1pr_v1-RT | depositor partial sequence | sequence record 178719 | Complete sequence of the repair template
GGACGCTATCAGCCCGCAGCAGGGTTTCCTGGCCAGAGAAACCGCCTGTTGGGGTGCGGAGCGTTCCACG
TCCCCTCGCAGCACCCCGCTGGCCTTCTGGGCCGCCCCGCCCCCAACCCGCGCCCGGGCGCTGACGTCAT
CGGCCGAGCCCGACTCGGAACCACCGCCCGAAAGTCACGCGCGCCTCCCGGCGGGACGTGCCCTCTGCAG
AGATCCCTCCGCCGCCGCCTGGAATTTTCCAGATGTCCTGCCGGCCCTTCTTTCGGGCCTCGGCTGGGCG
TGGTGACCTCAAGCGACCCCGGCGGCTCCCGTCGCCCACTCAAGAGGGCGCCCCCGCCCGCCACGCCCCC
AGCCCCTCTCGGGGAAGCGCGTCCCCCGCCCGACCTCAACAACATCCGGGAAGAAAAGGGGTCTTCTTCC
TCATGGCATTCGCCTCCCAAATGTCACCTTGAGCGCTGTCCGCGATCCCAAAAAGCACTGTTAAAGAGAA
GCGGGGATACACTGGGGTCCTTGCGTGGGGGCCGCCTGGGAGACCATGCACCGCCCGGGAGTCTCTCCGG
GCAGGGTCGGGGAGGGACTTTTTTGCCGGTGGCCGTGGAGGAATCGTCCCGTTGAGCAATGACCCCGGTG
ACGCGGCTGAGGGCATAGTAATCAATTACGGGGTCATTAGTTCATAGCCCATATATGGAGTTCCGCGTTA
CATAACTTACGGTAAATGGCCCGCCTGGCTGACCGCCCAACGACCCCCGCCCATTGACGTCAATAATGAC
GTATGTTCCCATAGTAACGCCAATAGGGACTTTCCATTGACGTCAATGGGTGGAGTATTTACGGTAAACT
GCCCACTTGGCAGTACATCAAGTGTATCATATGCCAAGTACGCCCCCTATTGACGTCAATGACGGTAAAT
GGCCCGCCTGGCATTATGCCCAGTACATGACCTTATGGGACTTTCCTACTTGGCAGTACATCTACGTATT
AGTCATCGCTATTACCATGGTGATGCGGTTTTGGCAGTACATCAATGGGCGTGGATAGCGGTTTGACTCA
CGGGGATTTCCAAGTCTCCACCCCATTGACGTCAATGGGAGTTTGTTTTGGCACCAAAATCAACGGGACT
TTCCAAAATGTCGTAACAACTCCGCCCCATTGACGCAAATGGGCGGTAGGCGTGTACGGTGGGAGGTCTA
TATAAGCAGAGCTGGTTTAGTGAACCGTCAGATCCGCTAGCGCTACCGGTCGCCACCATGGTGAGCAAGG
GCGAGGAGCTGTTCACCGGGGTGGTGCCCATCCTGGTCGAGCTGGACGGCGACGTAAACGGCCACAAGTT
CAGCGTGTCCGGCGAGGGCGAGGGCGATGCCACCTACGGCAAGCTGACCCTGAAGTTCATCTGCACCACC
GGCAAGCTGCCCGTGCCCTGGCCCACCCTCGTGACCACCTTCGGCTACGGCCTGCAGTGCTTCGCCCGCT
ACCCCGACCACATGAAGCAGCACGACTTCTTCAAGTCCGCCATGCCCGAAGGCTACGTCCAGGAGCGCAC
CATCTTCTTCAAGGACGACGGCAACTACAAGACCCGCGCCGAGGTGAAGTTCGAGGGCGACACCCTGGTG
AACCGCATCGAGCTGAAGGGCATCGACTTCAAGGAGGACGGCAACATCCTGGGGCACAAGCTGGAGTACA
ACTACAACAGCCACAACGTCTATATCATGGCCGACAAGCAGAAGAACGGCATCAAGGTGAACTTCAAGAT
CCGCCACAACATCGAGGACGGCAGCGTGCAGCTCGCCGACCACTACCAGCAGAACACCCCCATCGGCGAC
GGCCCCGTGCTGCTGCCCGACAACCACTACCTGAGCTACCAGTCCGCCCTGAGCAAAGACCCCAACGAGA
AGCGCGATCACATGGTCCTGCTGGAGTTCGTGACCGCCGCCGGGATCACTCTCGGCATGGACGAGCTGTA
CAAGTCCGGACTCAGATCTCGAGCTCAAGCTTCGAATTCTGCAGTCGACGGTACCGCGGGCCCGGGATCC
ACCGGATCTAGATAACTGATCATAATCAGCCATACCACATTTGTAGAGGTTTTACTTGCTTTAAAAAACC
TCCCACACCTCCCCCTGAACCTGAAACATAAAATGAATGCAATTGTTGTTGTTAACTTGTTTATTGCAGC
TTATAATGGTTACAAATAAAGCAATAGCATCACAAATTTCACAAATAAAGCATTTTTTTCACTGCATTCT
AGTTGTGGTTTGTCCAAACTCATCAATGTATCTTAATTGTGGCAAGTCCAGCCGGAGTTAGCGACAGGGA
GGGATGCGCGCCTGGGTGTAGTTGTGGGGGAGGAAGTGGCTAGCTCAGGGCTTCAGGGGACAGACAGGGA
GAGATGACTGAGTTAGATGAGACGAGGGGGCGGGCTGGGGGTGCGAGAAGGAAGCTTGGCAAGGAGACTA
GGTCTAGGGGGACCACAGTGGGGCAGGCTGCATGGAAAATATCCGCAGGGTCCCCCAGGCAGAACAGCCA
CGCTCCAGGCCAGGCTGTCCCTACTGCCTGGTGGAGGGGGAACTTGACCTCTGGGAGGGCGCCGCTCTTG
CATAGCTGAGCGAGCCCGGGTGCGCTGGTCTGTGTGGAAGGAGGAAGGCAGGGAGAGGTAGAAGGGGTGG
AGGAGTCAGGAGGAATAGGCCGCAGCAGCCCTGGAAATGATCAGGAAGGCAGGCAGTGGGTGCAGGGCTG
CAGGAGGGCCGGGAGGGCTAATCTTCAACTTGTCCATGCCAGCAGCCCCTTTTTTTCCAGACCAAGGGCT
GTGAACCCGCCTGGGGATGAGGCCTGGTCTTGTGGAACT
