LOCUS       Exported 5932 bp ds-DNA circular SYN 12-MAY-2021
DEFINITION  Encodes a HR repair template for knock-in a YFP expression cassette
            at the promoter of human NEAT1 gene. Best used with px330-NEAT1pr_v1
            vector, but also works with px330-NEAT1pr_v2..
ACCESSION   .
VERSION     .
KEYWORDS    pYFP-NEAT1pr_v1-RT
SOURCE      synthetic DNA construct
  ORGANISM  synthetic DNA construct
REFERENCE   1 (bases 1 to 5932)
  TITLE     Unpublished Fox lab plasmids
REFERENCE   2 (bases 1 to 5932)
  AUTHORS   .
  TITLE     Direct Submission
  JOURNAL   Exported May 12, 2021 from SnapGene Server 1.1.58
            http://www.snapgene.com
FEATURES             Location/Qualifiers
     source          1..5932
                     /organism="synthetic DNA construct"
                     /mol_type="other DNA"
     enhancer        703..1006
                     /label=CMV enhancer
                     /note="human cytomegalovirus immediate early enhancer"
     promoter        1007..1210
                     /label=CMV promoter
                     /note="human cytomegalovirus (CMV) immediate early
                     promoter"
     primer_bind     1161..1181
                     /label=CMV-F
                     /note="Human CMV immediate early promoter, forward primer"
     regulatory      1249..1258
                     /regulatory_class="other"
                     /note="vertebrate consensus sequence for strong initiation
                     of translation (Kozak, 1987)"
     CDS             1255..1971
                     /codon_start=1
                     /product="enhanced YFP"
                     /label=EYFP
                     /note="mammalian codon-optimized"
                     /translation="MVSKGEELFTGVVPILVELDGDVNGHKFSVSGEGEGDATYGKLTL
                     KFICTTGKLPVPWPTLVTTFGYGLQCFARYPDHMKQHDFFKSAMPEGYVQERTIFFKDD
                     GNYKTRAEVKFEGDTLVNRIELKGIDFKEDGNILGHKLEYNYNSHNVYIMADKQKNGIK
                     VNFKIRHNIEDGSVQLADHYQQNTPIGDGPVLLPDNHYLSYQSALSKDPNEKRDHMVLL
                     EFVTAAGITLGMDELYK"
     primer_bind     complement(1300..1321)
                     /label=EGFP-N
                     /note="EGFP, reverse primer"
     primer_bind     complement(1561..1580)
                     /label=EXFP-R
                     /note="For distinguishing EGFP variants, reverse primer"
     primer_bind     1908..1929
                     /label=EGFP-C
                     /note="EGFP, forward primer"
     misc_feature    1972..2037
                     /label=MCS
                     /note="multiple cloning site"
     polyA_signal    2161..2282
                     /label=SV40 poly(A) signal
                     /note="SV40 polyadenylation signal"
     primer_bind     complement(2198..2217)
                     /label=SV40pA-R
                     /note="SV40 polyA, reverse primer"
     primer_bind     2252..2271
                     /label=EBV-rev
                     /note="SV40 polyA terminator, reverse primer"
     rep_origin      complement(2848..3303)
                     /direction=LEFT
                     /label=f1 ori
                     /note="f1 bacteriophage origin of replication; arrow
                     indicates direction of (+) strand synthesis"
     primer_bind     complement(2985..3006)
                     /label=F1ori-F
                     /note="F1 origin, forward primer"
     primer_bind     3197..3216
                     /label=F1ori-R
                     /note="F1 origin, reverse primer"
     promoter        3330..3434
                     /gene="bla"
                     /label=AmpR promoter
     promoter        3436..3793
                     /label=SV40 promoter
                     /note="SV40 enhancer and early promoter"
     primer_bind     complement(3459..3479)
                     /label=pBABE 3'
                     /note="SV40 enhancer, reverse primer for pBABE vectors"
     rep_origin      3644..3779
                     /label=SV40 ori
                     /note="SV40 origin of replication"
     primer_bind     3706..3725
                     /label=SV40pro-F
                     /note="SV40 promoter/origin, forward primer"
     CDS             3828..4622
                     /codon_start=1
                     /gene="aph(3')-II (or nptII)"
                     /product="aminoglycoside phosphotransferase from Tn5"
                     /label=NeoR/KanR
                     /note="confers resistance to neomycin, kanamycin, and G418
                     (Geneticin(R))"
                     /translation="MIEQDGLHAGSPAAWVERLFGYDWAQQTIGCSDAAVFRLSAQGRP
                     VLFVKTDLSGALNELQDEAARLSWLATTGVPCAAVLDVVTEAGRDWLLLGEVPGQDLLS
                     SHLAPAEKVSIMADAMRRLHTLDPATCPFDHQAKHRIERARTRMEAGLVDQDDLDEEHQ
                     GLAPAELFARLKASMPDGEDLVVTHGDACLPNIMVENGRFSGFIDCGRLGVADRYQDIA
                     LATRDIAEELGGEWADRFLVLYGIAAPDSQRIAFYRLLDEFF"
     primer_bind     complement(3882..3901)
                     /label=Neo-R
                     /note="Neomycin resistance gene, reverse primer"
     primer_bind     4492..4511
                     /label=Neo-F
                     /note="Neomycin resistance gene, forward primer"
     primer_bind     complement(4810..4829)
                     /label=TK-pA-R
                     /note="Thymidine kinase polyA, reverse primer"
     polyA_signal    4854..4901
                     /label=HSV TK poly(A) signal
                     /note="herpes simplex virus thymidine kinase
                     polyadenylation signal (Cole and Stacy, 1985)"
     rep_origin      5230..5818
                     /direction=RIGHT
                     /label=ori
                     /note="high-copy-number ColE1/pMB1/pBR322/pUC origin of
                     replication"
     primer_bind     5719..5738
                     /label=pBR322ori-F
                     /note="pBR322 origin, forward primer"
ORIGIN
        1 tagttatgga cgctatcagc ccgcagcagg gtttcctggc cagagaaacc gcctgttggg
       61 gtgcggagcg ttccacgtcc cctcgcagca ccccgctggc cttctgggcc gccccgcccc
      121 caacccgcgc ccgggcgctg acgtcatcgg ccgagcccga ctcggaacca ccgcccgaaa
      181 gtcacgcgcg cctcccggcg ggacgtgccc tctgcagaga tccctccgcc gccgcctgga
      241 attttccaga tgtcctgccg gcccttcttt cgggcctcgg ctgggcgtgg tgacctcaag
      301 cgaccccggc ggctcccgtc gcccactcaa gagggcgccc ccgcccgcca cgcccccagc
      361 ccctctcggg gaagcgcgtc ccccgcccga cctcaacaac atccgggaag aaaaggggtc
      421 ttcttcctca tggcattcgc ctcccaaatg tcaccttgag cgctgtccgc gatcccaaaa
      481 agcactgtta aagagaagcg gggatacact ggggtccttg cgtgggggcc gcctgggaga
      541 ccatgcaccg cccgggagtc tctccgggca gggtcgggga gggacttttt tgccggtggc
      601 cgtggaggaa tcgtcccgtt gagcaatgac cccggtgacg cggctgaggg catagtaatc
      661 aattacgggg tcattagttc atagcccata tatggagttc cgcgttacat aacttacggt
      721 aaatggcccg cctggctgac cgcccaacga cccccgccca ttgacgtcaa taatgacgta
      781 tgttcccata gtaacgccaa tagggacttt ccattgacgt caatgggtgg agtatttacg
      841 gtaaactgcc cacttggcag tacatcaagt gtatcatatg ccaagtacgc cccctattga
      901 cgtcaatgac ggtaaatggc ccgcctggca ttatgcccag tacatgacct tatgggactt
      961 tcctacttgg cagtacatct acgtattagt catcgctatt accatggtga tgcggttttg
     1021 gcagtacatc aatgggcgtg gatagcggtt tgactcacgg ggatttccaa gtctccaccc
     1081 cattgacgtc aatgggagtt tgttttggca ccaaaatcaa cgggactttc caaaatgtcg
     1141 taacaactcc gccccattga cgcaaatggg cggtaggcgt gtacggtggg aggtctatat
     1201 aagcagagct ggtttagtga accgtcagat ccgctagcgc taccggtcgc caccatggtg
     1261 agcaagggcg aggagctgtt caccggggtg gtgcccatcc tggtcgagct ggacggcgac
     1321 gtaaacggcc acaagttcag cgtgtccggc gagggcgagg gcgatgccac ctacggcaag
     1381 ctgaccctga agttcatctg caccaccggc aagctgcccg tgccctggcc caccctcgtg
     1441 accaccttcg gctacggcct gcagtgcttc gcccgctacc ccgaccacat gaagcagcac
     1501 gacttcttca agtccgccat gcccgaaggc tacgtccagg agcgcaccat cttcttcaag
     1561 gacgacggca actacaagac ccgcgccgag gtgaagttcg agggcgacac cctggtgaac
     1621 cgcatcgagc tgaagggcat cgacttcaag gaggacggca acatcctggg gcacaagctg
     1681 gagtacaact acaacagcca caacgtctat atcatggccg acaagcagaa gaacggcatc
     1741 aaggtgaact tcaagatccg ccacaacatc gaggacggca gcgtgcagct cgccgaccac
     1801 taccagcaga acacccccat cggcgacggc cccgtgctgc tgcccgacaa ccactacctg
     1861 agctaccagt ccgccctgag caaagacccc aacgagaagc gcgatcacat ggtcctgctg
     1921 gagttcgtga ccgccgccgg gatcactctc ggcatggacg agctgtacaa gtccggactc
     1981 agatctcgag ctcaagcttc gaattctgca gtcgacggta ccgcgggccc gggatccacc
     2041 ggatctagat aactgatcat aatcagccat accacatttg tagaggtttt acttgcttta
     2101 aaaaacctcc cacacctccc cctgaacctg aaacataaaa tgaatgcaat tgttgttgtt
     2161 aacttgttta ttgcagctta taatggttac aaataaagca atagcatcac aaatttcaca
     2221 aataaagcat ttttttcact gcattctagt tgtggtttgt ccaaactcat caatgtatct
     2281 taattgtggc aagtccagcc ggagttagcg acagggaggg atgcgcgcct gggtgtagtt
     2341 gtgggggagg aagtggctag ctcagggctt caggggacag acagggagag atgactgagt
     2401 tagatgagac gagggggcgg gctgggggtg cgagaaggaa gcttggcaag gagactaggt
     2461 ctagggggac cacagtgggg caggctgcat ggaaaatatc cgcagggtcc cccaggcaga
     2521 acagccacgc tccaggccag gctgtcccta ctgcctggtg gagggggaac ttgacctctg
     2581 ggagggcgcc gctcttgcat agctgagcga gcccgggtgc gctggtctgt gtggaaggag
     2641 gaaggcaggg agaggtagaa ggggtggagg agtcaggagg aataggccgc agcagccctg
     2701 gaaatgatca ggaaggcagg cagtgggtgc agggctgcag gagggccggg agggctaatc
     2761 ttcaacttgt ccatgccagc agcccctttt tttccagacc aagggctgtg aacccgcctg
     2821 gggatgaggc ctggtcttgt ggaacttaaa ttgtaagcgt taatattttg ttaaaattcg
     2881 cgttaaattt ttgttaaatc agctcatttt ttaaccaata ggccgaaatc ggcaaaatcc
     2941 cttataaatc aaaagaatag accgagatag ggttgagtgt tgttccagtt tggaacaaga
     3001 gtccactatt aaagaacgtg gactccaacg tcaaaggnnn nnnnnnnnnn nnnnnnnnnn
     3061 nnnnnnnnnn nnnnnnnnnn nnnnnntnnn nnnnnnnnnn nnnnnnnnnn nnnnnnnnnn
     3121 nnnnnnnnnn nnnnnnnnnn nnnnnnnnnn nnnnnnnnnn nnnnnnnnnn nnnnnnnngn
     3181 nnnnnnnnnn nnnnnnnnnn nnnnnnnnnn nnnnnnnnnn nnnnnnnnnn nnnnnnnnnn
     3241 nnnnnnnnnn nnnnnnnnnn nnnnnnnnnn nnnnnnnnnn nnnnnnnnnn nnnnnnnnnn
     3301 nnncaggtgg cacttttcgg ggaaatgtgc gcggaacccc tatttgttta tttttctaaa
     3361 tacattcaaa tatgtatccg ctcatgagac aataaccctg ataaatgctt caataatatt
     3421 gaaaaaggaa gagtcctgag gcggaaagaa ccagctgtgg aatgtgtgtc agttagggtg
     3481 tggaaagtcc ccaggctccc cagcaggcag aagtatgcaa agcatgcatc tcaattagtc
     3541 agcaaccagg tgtggaaagt ccccaggctc cccagcaggc agaagtatgc aaagcatgca
     3601 tctcaattag tcagcaacca tagtcccgcc cctaactccg cccatcccgc ccctaactcc
     3661 gcccagttcc gcccattctc cgccccatgg ctgactaatt ttttttattt atgcagaggc
     3721 cgaggccgcc tcggcctctg agctattcca gaagtagtga ggaggctttt ttggaggcct
     3781 aggcttttgc aaagatcgat caagagacag gatgaggatc gtttcgcatg attgaacaag
     3841 atggattgca cgcaggttct ccggccgctt gggtggagag gctattcggc tatgactggg
     3901 cacaacagac aatcggctgc tctgatgccg ccgtgttccg gctgtcagcg caggggcgcc
     3961 cggttctttt tgtcaagacc gacctgtccg gtgccctgaa tgaactgcaa gacgaggcag
     4021 cgcggctatc gtggctggcc acgacgggcg ttccttgcgc agctgtgctc gacgttgtca
     4081 ctgaagcggg aagggactgg ctgctattgg gcgaagtgcc ggggcaggat ctcctgtcat
     4141 ctcaccttgc tcctgccgag aaagtatcca tcatggctga tgcaatgcgg cggctgcata
     4201 cgcttgatcc ggctacctgc ccattcgacc accaagcgaa acatcgcatc gagcgagcac
     4261 gtactcggat ggaagccggt cttgtcgatc aggatgatct ggacgaagag catcaggggc
     4321 tcgcgccagc cgaactgttc gccaggctca aggcgagcat gcccgacggc gaggatctcg
     4381 tcgtgaccca tggcgatgcc tgcttgccga atatcatggt ggaaaatggc cgcttttctg
     4441 gattcatcga ctgtggccgg ctgggtgtgg cggaccgcta tcaggacata gcgttggcta
     4501 cccgtgatat tgctgaagag cttggcggcg aatgggctga ccgcttcctc gtgctttacg
     4561 gtatcgccgc tcccgattcg cagcgcatcg ccttctatcg ccttcttgac gagttcttct
     4621 gagcgggact ctggggttcg aaatgaccga ccaagcgacg cccaacctgc catcacgaga
     4681 tttcgattcc accgccgcct tctatgaaag gttgggcttc ggaatcgttt tccgggacgc
     4741 cggctggatg atcctccagc gcggggatct catgctggag ttcttcgccc accctagggg
     4801 gaggctaact gaaacacgga aggagacaat accggaagga acccgcgcta tgacggcaat
     4861 aaaaagacag aataaaacgc acggtgttgg gtcgtttgtt cataaacgcg gggttcggtc
     4921 ccagggctgg cactctgtcg ataccccacc gagaccccat tggggccaat acgcccgcgt
     4981 ttcttccttt tccccacccc accccccaag ttcgggtgaa ggcccagggc tcgcagccaa
     5041 cgtcggggcg gcaggccctg ccatagcctc aggttactca tatatacttt agattgattt
     5101 aaaacttcat ttttaattta aaaggatcta ggtgaagatc ctttttgata atctcatgac
     5161 caaaatccct taacgtgagt tttcgttcca ctgagcgtca gaccccgtag aaaagatcaa
     5221 aggatcttct tgagatcctt tttttctgcg cgtaatctgc tgcttgcaaa caaaaaaacc
     5281 accgctacca gcggtggttt gtttgccgga tcaagagcta ccaactcttt ttccgaaggt
     5341 aactggcttc agcagagcgc agataccaaa tactgtcctt ctagtgtagc cgtagttagg
     5401 ccaccacttc aagaactctg tagcaccgcc tacatacctc gctctgctaa tcctgttacc
     5461 agtggctgct gccagtggcg ataagtcgtg tcttaccggg ttggactcaa gacgatagtt
     5521 accggataag gcgcagcggt cgggctgaac ggggggttcg tgcacacagc ccagcttgga
     5581 gcgaacgacc tacaccgaac tgagatacct acagcgtgag ctatgagaaa gcgccacgct
     5641 tcccgaaggg agaaaggcgg acaggtatcc ggtaagcggc agggtcggaa caggagagcg
     5701 cacgagggag cttccagggg gaaacgcctg gtatctttat agtcctgtcg ggtttcgcca
     5761 cctctgactt gagcgtcgat ttttgtgatg ctcgtcaggg gggcggagcc tatggaaaaa
     5821 cgccagcaac gcggcctttt tacggttcct ggccttttgc tggccttttg ctcacatgtt
     5881 ctttcctgcg ttatcccctg attctgtgga taaccgtatt accgccatgc at
//
